Addgene plasmid #41679: pcDNA3.1(+)mGAT1-570-YFP-571CT
Depositing lab: Henry Lester. Depositing organization: California Institute of Technology. Publication: GABA transporter function, oligomerization state, and anchoring: correlates with subcellularly resolved FRET. Moss FJ, Imoukhuede PI, Scott K, Hu J, Jankowsky JL, Quick MW, Lester HA. J Gen Physiol. 2009 Dec;134(6):489-521. 10.1085/jgp.200910314 PubMed 19948998.
Backbone
  Vector backbone: pcDNA3.1(+)
  Backbone manufacturer: Invitrogen
  Backbone size w/o insert (bp): 5428
  Total vector size (bp): 7906
  Vector type: Mammalian Expression
  Selectable markers: Neomycin (select with G418)
Growth in bacteria
  Bacterial resistance: Ampicillin, 100 μg/mL
  Growth temperature: 37°C
  Growth strain: Top10
  Copy number: High Copy
Gene/Insert
  Gene/Insert name: Mus musculus GABA transporter 1 (alt names: mGAT1; solute carrier family 6 member 1; sodium- and chloride-dependent GABA transporter 1)
  Species: M. musculus (mouse), Synthetic
  Insert size (bp): 2514
  Mutation: “Monomerizing” YFP A206K mutation; YFP inserted directly between residues I570 and Q571 of mGAT1
  GenBank ID: M92378.1
  Entrez Gene: Slc6a1 (a.k.a. A730043E01, GABATHG, GABATR, GAT-1, Gabt, Gabt1, Gat1, XT-1, Xtrp1)
  Promoter: CMV
  Tag / fusion protein: YFP (C terminal on insert)
  Cloning method: Restriction Enzyme; 5′ cloning site HindIII (not destroyed); 3′ cloning site EcoRI (not destroyed)
  Sequencing primers: 5′ CMV-F; T7; 3′ EGFP-N; BGH-rev
Terms and licenses: Academic/Nonprofit Terms; Industry Terms: Not Available to Industry
Depositor comments: To generate the fluorescent mutants mGAT10XFP and mGAT1XFP* through mGAT1XFP45, the wild-type mGAT1 open reading frame (ORF) was subcloned without its original stop codon into the HindIII and EcoRI sites of the pcDNA3.1(+) expression vector multiple cloning site (MCS). XFP ORFs were then subcloned downstream from and in frame with the mGAT1 ORF at the NotI and XbaI sites of the pcDNA3.1(+) MCS. This resulted in a 12–amino acid spacer between the end of the mGAT1 sequence and the beginning of the fluorophore. The depositors modified a method for the integration of PCR fragments without the use of restriction enzymes (Geiser et al., 2001) to add the final 3, 8, 20, 28, or 45 codons of the human GAT1 (hGAT1) ORF. These were amplified from a source plasmid using the proof-reading PfuTurbo Cx Hotstart polymerase with 5′ and 3′ extensions corresponding to the 20–22-nt regions that flanked the intended site of insertion, such that the PCR product integrated in-frame immediately after the fluorophore sequence when used as the primers in a subsequent QuikChange II XL mutagenesis PCR reaction. For mGAT1XFP*, the depositors simply added a GTC codon for Val after the fluorophore ORF. The attached image displays the protein sequences of the modified regions of mGAT1 for each fluorescent construct. mGAT10CFP and mGAT10YFP repeated the fusion design of mGAT10GFP but with the fluorophore exchanged as annotated. The three C-terminal residues of the mGAT0XFP fusions are -YKI-CO2−, which comprises a broadly defined consensus PDZ class II–interacting motif (X-φ-X-φ, where φ designates a hydrophobic residue and X any residue) (Sheng and Sala, 2001; Hung and Sheng, 2002). The depositors searched the Ensembl databases using Biomart (http://www.ebi.ac.uk/biomart) (Spudich et al., 2007) and applied the GO:0005886 “plasma membrane” cellular component filter. The search identified no known membrane proteins possessing the -YKI-CO2− C-terminal sequence. In the mGAT1XFP* constructs, the depositors defined the terminal residue P(0) more narrowly, changing the terminal isoleucine residue present in mGAT10XFP to a valine in mGAT1XFP*. The resulting C-terminal sequence, -YKV-CO2−, reconstituted a functional PDZ class II–interacting motif present in Ephrin B receptors, a class that relies on interactions with the PDZ domain–containing proteins for clustering (Torres et al., 1998; Brückner et al., 1999; Lin et al., 1999; Madsen et al., 2005). Other constructs in the C-terminal XFP fusion series, mGAT1XFP3, mGAT1XFP8, mGAT1XFP20, mGAT1XFP28, and mGAT1XFP45, had the most C-terminal 3, 8, 20, 28, or 45 residues of the hGAT1 appended after the mGAT1XFP fusion. The differences in nucleotide sequence between the hGAT1 and mGAT1 C termini were a useful source of positive identification when the depositors analyzed the clones during construction. PCR integration was applied to amplify and insert EYFP or ECFP directly between residues R565 and L566, I570 and Q571, or V577 and R578 of mGAT1 to generate the mGAT15xxXFP5xxCT constructs. The site of XFP insertion in GAT1 is highlighted in the nomenclatures for these constructs by residue numbers flanking the fluorophore, and the “CT” denotes that the insertion occurs within the C terminus. Please see the associated article for more detailed information regarding construct creation and usage.
How to cite: pcDNA3.1(+)mGAT1-570-YFP-571CT was a gift from Henry Lester (Addgene plasmid # 41679 ; http://n2t.net/addgene:41679 ; RRID:Addgene_41679)
