[The description below was written by a language model from this plasmid's Addgene catalogue record and pLannotate feature annotations shown in this document.]
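Description:
pcDNA3.1(+)mGAT1-570-YFP-571CT is a mammalian expression plasmid of about 7.9 kb built on the pcDNA3.1(+) backbone. It encodes the mouse GABA transporter 1 (mGAT1, Slc6a1) with a yellow fluorescent protein embedded within its cytoplasmic C terminus. It is maintained in E. coli through a high-copy ColE1/pUC-type origin and an ampicillin resistance gene. An SV40 promoter-driven neomycin phosphotransferase cassette with an SV40 polyadenylation signal allows G418 selection of stably transfected mammalian cells. An f1 origin is also present. The short HIV-1 LTR, ble, lacI and bom fragments in the feature table are minor backbone matches rather than functional parts of the design.

The roughly 2.5 kb insert sits between the HindIII and EcoRI sites, downstream of the CMV immediate early enhancer and promoter and a T7 promoter, and is followed by the bGH polyadenylation signal. Unlike the terminal fusions in the same construct series, the fluorophore here was inserted by PCR integration directly between residues I570 and Q571 of mGAT1. The feature table reflects this: the main Slc6a1 coding region is followed by mEYFP and then by a short Slc6a1 fragment encoding the remaining C-terminal residues. The native end of the transporter therefore stays at the extreme C terminus, although the catalogue lists YFP as a C-terminal tag. The YFP carries the monomerizing A206K mutation, which reduces fluorophore self-association.

The construct belongs to a panel of CFP- and YFP-tagged mGAT1 variants. The associated publication used these to relate transporter function, oligomerization state and anchoring to subcellularly resolved FRET measurements.
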