Features (pLannotate 1.2.2; 22 found; start..end, strand, type, name):
     28..80      -  misc_feature   bom (fragment): basis of mobility region from pBR322
    235..614     +  enhancer       CMV enhancer: human cytomegalovirus immediate early enhancer
    615..818     +  promoter       CMV promoter: human cytomegalovirus (CMV) immediate early promoter
    814..847     +  LTR            5' LTR (truncated) (fragment): truncated 5' long terminal repeat (LTR) from HIV-1
    863..881     +  promoter       T7 promoter: promoter for bacteriophage T7 RNA polymerase
    917..2635    +  CDS            Slc6a1: SC6A1_MOUSE - Also known as Gabt1, Gat-1, Gat1. Experimental evidence at protein level: Swiss-Prot protein existence level 1. Terminates the action of GABA by its high affinity sodium- dependent reuptake into presynaptic terminals. From Mus musculus (Mouse).
   2627..3343    +  CDS            mEYFP: mEYFP is a basic (constitutively fluorescent) yellow fluorescent protein published in 2002, derived from Aequorea victoria. It is reported to be a very rapidly-maturing monomer.
   3344..3427    +  CDS            Slc6a1 (fragment): SC6A1_MOUSE - Also known as Gabt1, Gat-1, Gat1. Experimental evidence at protein level: Swiss-Prot protein existence level 1. Terminates the action of GABA by its high affinity sodium- dependent reuptake into presynaptic terminals. From Mus musculus (Mouse).
   3508..3732    +  polyA_signal   bGH poly(A) signal: bovine growth hormone polyadenylation signal
   3736..3757    +  promoter       SV40 promoter (fragment): SV40 enhancer and early promoter
   3778..4206    +  rep_origin     f1 ori (sequence partly withheld): f1 bacteriophage origin of replication; arrow indicates direction of (+) strand synthesis
   4220..4549    +  promoter       SV40 promoter: SV40 enhancer and early promoter
   4616..5407    +  CDS            neo: KKA2_KLEPN - Also known as kan, nptII. Experimental evidence at protein level: Swiss-Prot protein existence level 1. Resistance to kanamycin, neomycin, paromomycin, ribostamycin, butirosin and gentamicin B. From Klebsiella pneumoniae.
   5431..5589    +  CDS            ble (fragment): BLE_KLEPN - Experimental evidence at protein level: Swiss-Prot protein existence level 1. Binding protein with a strong affinity to the bleomycin family of antibiotics. Binds to CL990; an antimitotic-antibiotic compound. From Klebsiella pneumoniae.
   5584..5705    +  polyA_signal   SV40 poly(A) signal: SV40 polyadenylation signal
   5778..5794    -  protein_bind   lac operator: The lac repressor binds to the lac operator to inhibit transcription in E. coli. This inhibition can be relieved by adding lactose or isopropyl-β-D-thiogalactopyranoside (IPTG). lac repressor encoded by lacI
   5802..5832    -  promoter       lac promoter: promoter for the E. coli lac operon
   5847..5868    -  protein_bind   CAP binding site: CAP binding activates transcription in the presence of cAMP. E. coli catabolite activator protein
   5881..5973    -  CDS            lacI (fragment): lac repressor; lacI; The lac repressor binds to the lac operator to inhibit transcription in E. coli. This inhibition can be relieved by adding lactose or isopropyl-β-D-thiogalactopyranoside (IPTG).
   6156..6741    -  rep_origin     ori: high-copy-number ColE1/pMB1/pBR322/pUC origin of replication
   6912..7772    -  CDS            AmpR: β-lactamase; bla; confers resistance to ampicillin, carbenicillin, and related antibiotics
   7773..7877    -  promoter       AmpR promoter: bla
>Addgene plasmid #41679 | pcDNA3.1(+)mGAT1-570-YFP-571CT | depositor full sequence | sequence record 55829 | pcDNA3.1(+)mGAT1-570-YFP-571CT sequence 7908 bps
GACGGATCGGGAGATCTCCCGATCCCCTATGGTGCACTCTCAGTACAATCTGCTCTGATGCCGCATAGTT
AAGCCAGTATCTGCTCCCTGCTTGTGTGTTGGAGGTCGCTGAGTAGTGCGCGAGCAAAATTTAAGCTACA
ACAAGGCAAGGCTTGACCGACAATTGCATGAAGAATCTGCTTAGGGTTAGGCGTTTTGCGCTGCTTCGCG
ATGTACGGGCCAGATATACGCGTTGACATTGATTATTGACTAGTTATTAATAGTAATCAATTACGGGGTC
ATTAGTTCATAGCCCATATATGGAGTTCCGCGTTACATAACTTACGGTAAATGGCCCGCCTGGCTGACCG
CCCAACGACCCCCGCCCATTGACGTCAATAATGACGTATGTTCCCATAGTAACGCCAATAGGGACTTTCC
ATTGACGTCAATGGGTGGAGTATTTACGGTAAACTGCCCACTTGGCAGTACATCAAGTGTATCATATGCC
AAGTACGCCCCCTATTGACGTCAATGACGGTAAATGGCCCGCCTGGCATTATGCCCAGTACATGACCTTA
TGGGACTTTCCTACTTGGCAGTACATCTACGTATTAGTCATCGCTATTACCATGGTGATGCGGTTTTGGC
AGTACATCAATGGGCGTGGATAGCGGTTTGACTCACGGGGATTTCCAAGTCTCCACCCCATTGACGTCAA
TGGGAGTTTGTTTTGGCACCAAAATCAACGGGACTTTCCAAAATGTCGTAACAACTCCGCCCCATTGACG
CAAATGGGCGGTAGGCGTGTACGGTGGGAGGTCTATATAAGCAGAGCTCTCTGGCTAACTAGAGAACCCA
CTGCTTACTGGCTTATCGAAATTAATACGACTCACTATAGGGAGACCCAAGCTGGCTAGCGTTTAAACTT
AAGCTTATGGCGACTGACAACAGCAAGGTGGCTGATGGGCAGATCTCTACTGAGGTCAGCGAGGCCCCTG
TGGCCAGCGACAAGCCCAAAACCCTGGTAGTCAAGGTGCAGAAGAAGGCCGGGGACCTCCCTGACCGGGA
CACATGGAAGGGACGCTTCGACTTCCTCATGTCCTGCGTGGGCTATGCCATCGGCCTGGGCAATGTGTGG
AGGTTCCCTTACCTCTGTGGGAAAAACGGTGGCGGGGCCTTCCTAATCCCATATTTCCTGACGCTCATCT
TTGCGGGTGTTCCTCTCTTCCTTTTGGAGTGCTCCCTAGGCCAGTACACCTCCATTGGGGGCCTGGGCGT
ATGGAACTGGGCGCCCATGTTCAAGGGTGTGGCCGTCGCGGCAGCTGTGCTGTCCTTCTGGCTGAACATC
TACTACATCGTCATCATCTCCTGGGCCATCTACTACCTGTACAACTCCTTCACCACGACCCTGCCATGGA
AACAGTGTGACAACCCGTGGAACACTGACCGCTGCTTCTCCAACTACAGCCTGGTCAATACCACCAACAT
GACCAGCGCCGTGGTGGAGTTCTGGGAGCGCAACATGCACCAGATGACAGATGGACTGGACAAGCCAGGA
CAGATCCGCTGTCTGGCCATCACACTGGCCATTGCCTGGGTGCTCGTGTATTTCTGCATCTGGAAGGGTG
TTGGTTGGACTGGAAAGGTGGTCTACTTCTCAGCCACGTACCCCTACATCATGCTTATCATCCTGTTCTT
CCGTGGAGTGACGCTTCCCGGGGCCAAGGAGGGGATCCTCTTCTACATCACACCCAACTTCCGAAAGCTG
TCTGATTCTGAGGTGTGGCTTGACGCCGCCACCCAGATCTTCTTCTCCTACGGGCTGGGCCTGGGGTCCC
TGATTGCTCTGGGAAGCTACAACTCTTTCCACAACAATGTGTACAGGGACTCCATCATCGTTTGCTGCAT
CAACTCCTGCACCAGCATGTTTGCCGGATTCGTCATCTTCTCCATCGTGGGCTTCATGGCTCATGTCACC
AAGAGGTCCATAGCTGATGTGGCAGCCTCAGGCCCGGGGCTGGCATTCTTGGCGTACCCTGAGGCTGTGA
CACAGCTACCCATCTCTCCCCTCTGGGCTATCCTCTTCTTCTCCATGCTGCTGATGCTGGGCATTGACAG
CCAGTTCTGTACCGTGGAGGGCTTCATCACTGCCCTGGTGGACGAGTACCCCAGACTTCTCCGCAATCGC
CGTGAACTCTTCATTGCTGCCGTGTGCATCGTGTCCTACCTGATTGGCCTGTCTAACATCACCCAGGGTG
GCATTTATGTCTTCAAACTGTTTGATTATTACTCTGCCAGCGGCATGAGCTTGCTGTTCCTGGTTTTCTT
CGAGTGTGTCTCCATTTCCTGGTTTTATGGTGTCAACCGGTTCTATGACAACATCCAGGAGATGGTTGGC
TCCAGGCCCTGCATCTGGTGGAAGCTGTGCTGGTCCTTTTTCACACCCATCATTGTGGCGGGCGTGTTTC
TCTTCAGTGCTGTGCAGATGACACCACTCACCATGGGAAGCTATGTTTTCCCCAAGTGGGGCCAGGGCGT
GGGCTGGCTCATGGCTCTGTCCTCCATGGTGCTCATCCCCGGGTACATGGCTTACATGTTCCTCACCCTG
AAGGGCTCCCTGAAGCAGCGTCTCCAGGTCATGATTATGGTGAGCAAGGGCGAGGAGCTGTTCACCGGGG
TGGTGCCCATCCTGGTCGAGCTGGACGGCGACGTAAACGGCCACAAGTTCAGCGTGTCCGGCGAGGGCGA
GGGCGATGCCACCTACGGCAAGCTGACCCTGAAGTTCATCTGCACCACCGGCAAGCTGCCCGTGCCCTGG
CCCACCCTCGTGACCACCTTCGGCTACGGCCTGCAGTGCTTCGCCCGCTACCCCGACCACATGAAGCAGC
ACGACTTCTTCAAGTCCGCCATGCCCGAAGGCTACGTCCAGGAGCGCACCATCTTCTTCAAGGACGACGG
CAACTACAAGACCCGCGCCGAGGTGAAGTTCGAGGGCGACACCCTGGTGAACCGCATCGAGCTGAAGGGC
ATCGACTTCAAGGAGGACGGCAACATCCTGGGGCACAAGCTGGAGTACAACTACAACAGCCACAACGTCT
ATATCATGGCCGACAAGCAGAAGAACGGCATCAAGGTGAACTTCAAGATCCGCCACAACATCGAGGACGG
CAGCGTGCAGCTCGCCGACCACTACCAGCAGAACACCCCCATCGGCGACGGCCCCGTGCTGCTGCCCGAC
AACCACTACCTGAGCTACCAGTCCAAGCTGAGCAAAGACCCCAACGAGAAGCGCGATCACATGGTCCTGC
TGGAGTTCGTGACCGCCGCCGGGATCACTCTCGGCATGGACGAGCTGTACAAGCAGCCCAGTGAAGATAT
TGTGCGCCCTGAGAATGGCCCTGAGCAGCCGCAGGCTGGCAGCTCAGCCAGCAAGGAGGCCTACATCTAG
CGAATTCTGCAGATATCCAGCACAGTGGCGGCCGCTCGAGTCTAGAGGGCCCGTTTAAACCCGCTGATCA
GCCTCGACTGTGCCTTCTAGTTGCCAGCCATCTGTTGTTTGCCCCTCCCCCGTGCCTTCCTTGACCCTGG
AAGGTGCCACTCCCACTGTCCTTTCCTAATAAAATGAGGAAATTGCATCGCATTGTCTGAGTAGGTGTCA
TTCTATTCTGGGGGGTGGGGTGGGGCAGGACAGCAAGGGGGAGGATTGGGAAGACAATAGCAGGCATGCT
GGGGATGCGGTGGGCTCTATGGCTTCTGAGGCGGAAAGAACCAGCTGGGGCTCTAGGGGGTATCCCC
[124 nt withheld, positions 3778-3901]
C
[91 nt withheld, positions 3903-3993]
A
[49 nt withheld, positions 3995-4043]
CCTTTGACGTTGGAGTCCACGTTCTTT
[37 nt withheld, positions 4071-4107]
ACCCTATCTCGGTCTATTCTTTTGATTTATAAGGGATTTTGCCGATTTCGGCCTATTGGTTAAAAAATGA
GCTGATTTAACAAAAATTTAACGCGAATTAATTCTGTGGAATGTGTGTCAGTTAGGGTGTGGAAAGTCCC
CAGGCTCCCCAGCAGGCAGAAGTATGCAAAGCATGCATCTCAATTAGTCAGCAACCAGGTGTGGAAAGTC
CCCAGGCTCCCCAGCAGGCAGAAGTATGCAAAGCATGCATCTCAATTAGTCAGCAACCATAGTCCCGCCC
CTAACTCCGCCCATCCCGCCCCTAACTCCGCCCAGTTCCGCCCATTCTCCGCCCCATGGCTGACTAATTT
TTTTTATTTATGCAGAGGCCGAGGCCGCCTCTGCCTCTGAGCTATTCCAGAAGTAGTGAGGAGGCTTTTT
TGGAGGCCTAGGCTTTTGCAAAAAGCTCCCGGGAGCTTGTATATCCATTTTCGGATCTGATCAAGAGACA
GGATGAGGATCGTTTCGCATGATTGAACAAGATGGATTGCACGCAGGTTCTCCGGCCGCTTGGGTGGAGA
GGCTATTCGGCTATGACTGGGCACAACAGACAATCGGCTGCTCTGATGCCGCCGTGTTCCGGCTGTCAGC
GCAGGGGCGCCCGGTTCTTTTTGTCAAGACCGACCTGTCCGGTGCCCTGAATGAACTGCAGGACGAGGCA
GCGCGGCTATCGTGGCTGGCCACGACGGGCGTTCCTTGCGCAGCTGTGCTCGACGTTGTCACTGAAGCGG
GAAGGGACTGGCTGCTATTGGGCGAAGTGCCGGGGCAGGATCTCCTGTCATCTCACCTTGCTCCTGCCGA
GAAAGTATCCATCATGGCTGATGCAATGCGGCGGCTGCATACGCTTGATCCGGCTACCTGCCCATTCGAC
CACCAAGCGAAACATCGCATCGAGCGAGCACGTACTCGGATGGAAGCCGGTCTTGTCGATCAGGATGATC
TGGACGAAGAGCATCAGGGGCTCGCGCCAGCCGAACTGTTCGCCAGGCTCAAGGCGCGCATGCCCGACGG
CGAGGATCTCGTCGTGACCCATGGCGATGCCTGCTTGCCGAATATCATGGTGGAAAATGGCCGCTTTTCT
GGATTCATCGACTGTGGCCGGCTGGGTGTGGCGGACCGCTATCAGGACATAGCGTTGGCTACCCGTGATA
TTGCTGAAGAGCTTGGCGGCGAATGGGCTGACCGCTTCCTCGTGCTTTACGGTATCGCCGCTCCCGATTC
GCAGCGCATCGCCTTCTATCGCCTTCTTGACGAGTTCTTCTGAGCGGGACTCTGGGGTTCGAAATGACCG
ACCAAGCGACGCCCAACCTGCCATCACGAGATTTCGATTCCACCGCCGCCTTCTATGAAAGGTTGGGCTT
CGGAATCGTTTTCCGGGACGCCGGCTGGATGATCCTCCAGCGCGGGGATCTCATGCTGGAGTTCTTCGCC
CACCCCAACTTGTTTATTGCAGCTTATAATGGTTACAAATAAAGCAATAGCATCACAAATTTCACAAATA
AAGCATTTTTTTCACTGCATTCTAGTTGTGGTTTGTCCAAACTCATCAATGTATCTTATCATGTCTGTAT
ACCGTCGACCTCTAGCTAGAGCTTGGCGTAATCATGGTCATAGCTGTTTCCTGTGTGAAATTGTTATCCG
CTCACAATTCCACACAACATACGAGCCGGAAGCATAAAGTGTAAAGCCTGGGGTGCCTAATGAGTGAGCT
AACTCACATTAATTGCGTTGCGCTCACTGCCCGCTTTCCAGTCGGGAAACCTGTCGTGCCAGCTGCATTA
ATGAATCGGCCAACGCGCGGGGAGAGGCGGTTTGCGTATTGGGCGCTCTTCCGCTTCCTCGCTCACTGAC
TCGCTGCGCTCGGTCGTTCGGCTGCGGCGAGCGGTATCAGCTCACTCAAAGGCGGTAATACGGTTATCCA
CAGAATCAGGGGATAACGCAGGAAAGAACATGTGAGCAAAAGGCCAGCAAAAGGCCAGGAACCGTAAAAA
GGCCGCGTTGCTGGCGTTTTTCCATAGGCTCCGCCCCCCTGACGAGCATCACAAAAATCGACGCTCAAGT
CAGAGGTGGCGAAACCCGACAGGACTATAAAGATACCAGGCGTTTCCCCCTGGAAGCTCCCTCGTGCGCT
CTCCTGTTCCGACCCTGCCGCTTACCGGATACCTGTCCGCCTTTCTCCCTTCGGGAAGCGTGGCGCTTTC
TCATAGCTCACGCTGTAGGTATCTCAGTTCGGTGTAGGTCGTTCGCTCCAAGCTGGGCTGTGTGCACGAA
CCCCCCGTTCAGCCCGACCGCTGCGCCTTATCCGGTAACTATCGTCTTGAGTCCAACCCGGTAAGACACG
ACTTATCGCCACTGGCAGCAGCCACTGGTAACAGGATTAGCAGAGCGAGGTATGTAGGCGGTGCTACAGA
GTTCTTGAAGTGGTGGCCTAACTACGGCTACACTAGAAGAACAGTATTTGGTATCTGCGCTCTGCTGAAG
CCAGTTACCTTCGGAAAAAGAGTTGGTAGCTCTTGATCCGGCAAACAAACCACCGCTGGTAGCGGTTTTT
TTGTTTGCAAGCAGCAGATTACGCGCAGAAAAAAAGGATCTCAAGAAGATCCTTTGATCTTTTCTACGGG
GTCTGACGCTCAGTGGAACGAAAACTCACGTTAAGGGATTTTGGTCATGAGATTATCAAAAAGGATCTTC
ACCTAGATCCTTTTAAATTAAAAATGAAGTTTTAAATCAATCTAAAGTATATATGAGTAAACTTGGTCTG
ACAGTTACCAATGCTTAATCAGTGAGGCACCTATCTCAGCGATCTGTCTATTTCGTTCATCCATAGTTGC
CTGACTCCCCGTCGTGTAGATAACTACGATACGGGAGGGCTTACCATCTGGCCCCAGTGCTGCAATGATA
CCGCGAGACCCACGCTCACCGGCTCCAGATTTATCAGCAATAAACCAGCCAGCCGGAAGGGCCGAGCGCA
GAAGTGGTCCTGCAACTTTATCCGCCTCCATCCAGTCTATTAATTGTTGCCGGGAAGCTAGAGTAAGTAG
TTCGCCAGTTAATAGTTTGCGCAACGTTGTTGCCATTGCTACAGGCATCGTGGTGTCACGCTCGTCGTTT
GGTATGGCTTCATTCAGCTCCGGTTCCCAACGATCAAGGCGAGTTACATGATCCCCCATGTTGTGCAAAA
AAGCGGTTAGCTCCTTCGGTCCTCCGATCGTTGTCAGAAGTAAGTTGGCCGCAGTGTTATCACTCATGGT
TATGGCAGCACTGCATAATTCTCTTACTGTCATGCCATCCGTAAGATGCTTTTCTGTGACTGGTGAGTAC
TCAACCAAGTCATTCTGAGAATAGTGTATGCGGCGACCGAGTTGCTCTTGCCCGGCGTCAATACGGGATA
ATACCGCGCCACATAGCAGAACTTTAAAAGTGCTCATCATTGGAAAACGTTCTTCGGGGCGAAAACTCTC
AAGGATCTTACCGCTGTTGAGATCCAGTTCGATGTAACCCACTCGTGCACCCAACTGATCTTCAGCATCT
TTTACTTTCACCAGCGTTTCTGGGTGAGCAAAAACAGGAAGGCAAAATGCCGCAAAAAAGGGAATAAGGG
CGACACGGAAATGTTGAATACTCATACTCTTCCTTTTTCAATATTATTGAAGCATTTATCAGGGTTATTG
TCTCATGAGCGGATACATATTTGAATGTATTTAGAAAAATAAACAAATAGGGGTTCCGCGCACATTTCCC
CGAAAAGTGCCACCTGACGTC
