>Addgene plasmid #41679 | pcDNA3.1(+)mGAT1-570-YFP-571CT | addgene partial sequence | sequence record 58040 | BGH-rev 5'-TAGAAGGCACAGTCGAGG-3'
AACGGGCCCTCTAGACTCGAGCGGCCGCCACTGTGCTGGATATCTGCAGAATTCGCTAGATGTAGGCCTC
CTTGCTGGCTGAGCTGCCAGCCTGCGGCTGCTCAGGGCCATTCTCAGGGCGCACAATATCTTCACTGGGC
TGCTTGTACAGCTCGTCCATGCCGAGAGTGATCCCGGCGGCGGTCACGAACTCCAGCAGGACCATGTGAT
CGCGCTTCTCGTTGGGGTCTTTGCTCAGCTTGGACTGGTAGCTCAGGTAGTGGTTGTCGGGCAGCAGCAC
GGGGCCGTCGCCGATGGGGGTGTTCTGCTGGTAGTGGTCGGCGAGCTGCACGCTGCCGTCCTCGATGTTG
TGGCGGATCTTGAAGTTCACCTTGATGCCGTTCTTCTGCTTGTCGGCCATGATATAGACGTTGTGGCTGT
TGTAGTTGTACTCCAGCTTGTGCCCCAGGATGTTGCCGTCCTCCTTGAAGTCGATGCCCTTCAGCTCGAT
GCGGTTCACCAGGGTGTCGCCCTCGAACTTCACCTCGGCGCGGGTCTTGTAGTTGCCGTCGTCCTTGAAG
AAGATGGTGCGCTCCTGGACGTAGCCTTCGGGCATGGCGGACTTGAAGAAGTCGTGCTGCTTCATGTGGT
CGGGGTAGCGGGCGAAGCACTGCAGGCCGTAGCCGAAGGTGGTCACGAGGGTGGGCCAGGGCACGGGCAG
CTTGCCGGTGGTGCAGATGAACTTCAGGGTCAGCTTGCCGTAGGTGGCATCGCCCTCGCCCTCGCCGGAC
ACGCTGAACTTGTGGCCGTTTACGTCGCCGTCCAGCTCGACCAGGATGGGCACCACCCCGGTGAACAGCT
CCTCGCCCTTGCTCACCATAATCATGACCTGGAGACGCTGCTTCAGGGAGCCCTTCAGGGTGAGGAACAT
GTAAGCCATGTACCCGGGGATGA
