>Addgene plasmid #41679 | pcDNA3.1(+)mGAT1-570-YFP-571CT | addgene partial sequence | sequence record 58041 | EGFP-N 5'-CGTCGCCGTCCAGCTCGACCAG-3'
AACAGCTCCTCGCCCTTGCTCACCATAATCATGACCTGGAGACGCTGCTTCAGGGAGCCCTTCAGGGTGA
GGAACATGTAAGCCATGTACCCGGGGATGAGCACCATGGAGGACAGAGCCATGAGCCAGCCCACGCCCTG
GCCCCACTTGGGGAAAACATAGCTTCCCATGGTGAGTGGTGTCATCTGCACAGCACTGAAGAGAAACACG
CCCGCCACAATGATGGGTGTGAAAAAGGACCAGCACAGCTTCCACCAGATGCAGGGCCTGGAGCCAACCA
TCTCCTGGATGTTGTCATAGAACCGGTTGACACCATAAAACCAGGAAATGGAGACACACTCGAAGAAAAC
CAGGAACAGCAAGCTCATGCCGCTGGCAGAGTAATAATCAAACAGTTTGAAGACATAAATGCCACCCTGG
GTGATGTTAGACAGGCCAATCAGGTAGGACACGATGCACACGGCAGCAATGAAGAGTTCACGGCGATTGC
GGAGAAGTCTGGGGTACTCGTCCACCAGGGCAGTGATGAAGCCCTCCACGGTACAGAACTGGCTGTCAAT
GCCCAGCATCAGCAGCATGGAGAAGAAGAGGATAGCCCAGAGGGGAGAGATGGGTAGCTGTGTCACAGCC
TCAGGGTACGCCAAGAATGCCAGCCCCGGGCCTGAGGCTGCCACATCAGCTATGGACCTCTTGGTGACAT
GAGCCATGAAGCCCACGATGGAGAAGATGACGAATCCGGCAAACATGCTGGTGCAGGAGTTGATGCAGCA
AACGATGATGGAGTCCCTGTACACATTGTTGTGGAAAGAGTTGTAGCTTCCCAGAGCAATCAGGGACCCC
AGGCCCAGCCCGTAGGAGAAGAAGATCTGGGTGGCGGCGTCAAGCCACACCTCAGAATCAGACAGCTTTC
GGAAGTTGGGTGTGATGT
